Addgene plasmid #203324: pOET3-C-TEV-Twin-Strep
Purpose: (Empty Backbone) Generate the baculovirus to express N-terminal Tobacco Etch Virus (TEV) protease cleavable Twin-Strep-tagged protein (ENLYFQGS-WSHPQFEK-(GGGS)2-GGSA-WSHPQFEK) in insect cells
Depositing lab: Chiaki Murakami. Depositing organization: Chiba University. Publication: Diacylglycerol kinase zeta interacts with sphingomyelin synthase 1 and sphingomyelin synthase-related protein via different regions. Furuta M, Murakami C, Numagami Y, Suzuki R, Sakane F. FEBS Open Bio. 2023 May 11. doi: 10.1002/2211-5463.13628. PubMed 37166445.
Backbone
  Vector backbone: pOET3
  Backbone manufacturer: Oxford Expression Technology
  Backbone size (bp): 4640
  Modifications to backbone: Tobacco Etch Virus (TEV) protease cleavable Twin-Strep-tag (ENLYFQGS- WSHPQFEK-(GGGS)2-GGSA-WSHPQFEK) was cloned into the XhoI/BglII site.
  Vector type: Insect Expression
  Tag / fusion protein: TEV cleavable site (ENLYFQG) (N terminal on backbone); Twin-strep-tag (N terminal on backbone)
Growth in bacteria
  Bacterial resistance: Ampicillin, 100 μg/mL
  Growth temperature: 37°C
  Growth strain: DH5alpha
  Copy number: Unknown
Gene/Insert
  Cloning method: Gibson Cloning
Terms and licenses: Academic/Nonprofit Terms; Industry Terms: Not Available to Industry
Depositor comments: The insert can be subcloned into BglII site via Gibson Assembly.
How to cite: pOET3-C-TEV-Twin-Strep was a gift from Chiaki Murakami (Addgene plasmid # 203324 ; http://n2t.net/addgene:203324 ; RRID:Addgene_203324)
