[The description below was written by a language model from this plasmid's Addgene catalogue record and pLannotate feature annotations shown in this document.]
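Description:
pOET3-C-TEV-Twin-Strep is an empty baculovirus transfer vector built on the pOET3 backbone (Oxford Expression Technology), intended for generating recombinant baculoviruses that express Twin-Strep-tagged proteins in insect cells. In E. coli it is propagated through a high-copy ColE1/pUC-type origin and selected with ampicillin via the AmpR (β-lactamase) gene and its promoter. The sequenced plasmid is about 4.65 kb. The annotation also picks up short fragments of an M13 origin, lacZα, lacI and an RSF origin, plus a T7 promoter. These appear to be backbone remnants rather than functional parts of the expression unit.

The expression cassette is driven by a baculovirus basic protein promoter fragment, which is active in the late rather than the very late phase of infection, and it ends in the polyhedrin 3' UTR. Upstream lies the lef2/ORF603 recombination region from AcMNPV, which supports homologous recombination with baculoviral DNA to transfer the cassette into the viral genome. A downstream homology arm would normally be needed as well, but none is annotated in the feature table. Between promoter and 3' UTR, the depositors inserted a TEV protease cleavage site followed by a Twin-Strep-tag (two Strep-tag II units joined by a flexible linker) at the XhoI/BglII sites. Only a small part of the tag is recognised by the automated annotation.

A gene of interest is introduced at the BglII site by Gibson assembly. The record is inconsistent about tag position: the plasmid name indicates a C-terminal tag, whereas the purpose and tag fields say N-terminal. The tag allows Strep-Tactin affinity purification, and the TEV site allows its subsequent removal.
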