Features (pLannotate 1.2.2; 13 found; start..end, strand, type, name):
      3..134     -  rep_origin     M13 ori (fragment): M13 bacteriophage origin of replication; arrow indicates direction of (+) strand synthesis
    155..311     -  CDS            lacZα (fragment): LacZα fragment of β-galactosidase; lacZ fragment
    320..338     +  promoter       T7 promoter: promoter for bacteriophage T7 RNA polymerase
    441..1070    +  CDS            LEF-2: LEF2_NPVAC - Experimental evidence at protein level: Swiss-Prot protein existence level 1. Plays an essential role in viral DNA replication. Does not seem to participate in the initiation step but is rather important for the amplification of DNA. Also required for expression from the vp39 and polh promoters. From Autographa californica nuclear polyhedrosis virus (AcMNPV).
    949..1776    +  misc_recomb    baculovirus recombination region (lef2/ORF603): contains ORF603 and part of lef2
   1783..1863    +  promoter       basic protein promoter (fragment): basic protein gene from Autographa californica; baculovirus basic protein promoter, which allows expression during the late instead of very late phase of viral infection
   1962..1978    +  CDS            Twin-Strep-tag (fragment): two Strep-Tag®II moieties connected by a linker for enhanced binding to Strep-Tactin®, an engineered form of streptavidin (Schmidt et al., 2013)
   2071..2443    +  3'UTR          polyhedrin 3' UTR: 3' UTR from the Autographa californica nucleopolyhedrovirus polyhedrin gene (Suzuki et al., 2006)
   2703..2750    -  CDS            lacI (fragment): lac repressor; lacI; The lac repressor binds to the lac operator to inhibit transcription in E. coli. This inhibition can be relieved by adding lactose or isopropyl-β-D-thiogalactopyranoside (IPTG).
   2787..2827    -  rep_origin     RSF ori (fragment): Plasmids containing the RSF 1030 origin of replication can be propagated in E. coli cells that contain additional plasmids with compatible origins.
   2905..3493    -  rep_origin     ori: high-copy-number ColE1/pMB1/pBR322/pUC origin of replication
   3664..4524    -  CDS            AmpR: β-lactamase; bla; confers resistance to ampicillin, carbenicillin, and related antibiotics
   4525..4629    -  promoter       AmpR promoter: bla
>Addgene plasmid #203324 | pOET3-C-TEV-Twin-Strep | addgene full sequence | sequence record 399463 | Addgene NGS Result
CTAAATTGTAAGCGTTAATATTTTGTTAAAATTCGCGTTAAATTTTTGTTAAATCAGCTCATTTTTTAAC
CAATAGGCCGAAATCGGCAAAATCCCTTATAAATCAAAAGAATAGACCGAGATAGGGTTGAGTGGCCGCT
ACAGGGCGCTCCCATTCGCCATTCAGGCTGCGCAACTGTTGGGAAGGGCGTTTCGGTGCGGGCCTCTTCG
CTATTACGCCAGCTGGCGAAAGGGGGATGTGCTGCAAGGCGATTAAGTTGGGTAACGCCAGGGTTTTCCC
AGTCACGACGTTGTAAAACGACGGCCAGTGAGCGCGACGTAATACGACTCACTATAGGGCGAATTGGCGG
AAGGCCGTCAAGGCCGTGACGTTAAAACTATTAAGCCATCCAATCGACCGTTAGTCGAATCAGGACCGCT
GGTGCGAGAAGCCGCGAAGTATGGCGAATGCATCGTATAACGTGTGGAGTCCGCTCATTAGAGCGTCATG
TTTAGACAAGAAAGCTACATATTTAATTGATCCCGATGATTTTATTGATAAATTGACCCTAACTCCATAC
ACGGTATTCTACAATGGCGGGGTTTTGGTCAAAATTTCCGGACTGCGATTGTACATGCTGTTAACGGCTC
CGCCCACTATTAATGAAATTAAAAATTCCAATTTTAAAAAACGCAGCAAGAGAAACATTTGTATGAAAGA
ATGCGTAGAAGGAAAGAAAAATGTCGTGGACATGCTGAACAACAAGATTAATATGCCTCCGTGTATAAAA
AAAATATTGAACGATTTGAAAGAAAACAATGTACCGCGCGGCGGTATGTACAGGAAGAGGTTTATACTAA
ACTGTTACATTGCAAACGTGGTTTCGTGTGCCAAGTGTGAAAACCGATGTTTAATCAAGGCTCTGACGCA
TTTCTACAACCACGACTCCAAGTGTGTGGGTGAAGTCATGCATCTTTTAATCAAATCCCAAGATGTGTAT
AAACCACCAAACTGCCAAAAAATGAAAACTGTGGACAAGCTCTGTCCGTTTGCTGGCAACTGCAAGGGTC
TCAATCCTATTTGTAATTATTGAATAATAAAACAATTATAAATGCTAAATTTGTTTTTTATTAACGATAC
AAACCAAACGCAACAAGAACATTTGTAGTATTATCTATAATTGAAAACGCGTAGTTATAATCGCTGAGGT
AATATTTAAAATCATTTTCAAATGATTCACAGTTAATTTGCGACAATATAATTTTATTTTCACATAAACT
AGACGCCTTGTCGTCTTCTTCTTCGTATTCCTTCTCTTTTTCATTTTTCTCCTCATAAAAATTAACATAG
TTATTATCGTATCCATATATGTATCTATCGTATAGAGTAAATTTTTTGTTGTCATAAATATATATGTCTT
TTTTAATGGGGTGTATAGTACCGCTGCGCATAGTTTTTCTGTAATTTACAACAGTGCTATTTTCTGGTAG
TTCTTCGGAGTGTGTTGCTTTAATTATTAAATTTATATAATCAATGAATTTGGGATCGTCGGTTTTGTAC
AATATGTTGCCGGCATAGTACGCAGCTTCTTCTAGTTCAATTACACCATTTTTTAGCAGCACCGGATTAA
CATAACTTTCCAAAATGTTGTACGAACCGTTAAACAAAAACAGTTCACCTCCCTTTTCTATACTATTGTC
TGCGAGCAGTTGTTTGTTGTTAAAAATAACAGCCATTGTAATGAGACGCACAAACTAATATCACAAACTG
GAAATGTCTATCAATATATAGTTGCTGATATCGGGAGTTCAGTCGTCGAATGCAAAGCGTAAAAAATATT
AATAAGGTAAAAATTACAGCTACATAAATTACACAATTTAAACGGATCCAAGCTTCTAGAGTCGACGGGC
CCCCGGGCTGCAGAATTCGAGCTCTCGAGGAAAACCTCTATTTTCAAGGCGCCACCATGTGGTCTCATCC
CCAGTTCGAAAAAGGTGGTGGAAGTGGTGGGGGCTCAGGAGGATCAGCCTGGTCACACCCTCAGTTCGAG
AAGGAAAACCTCTATTTTCAAGGCAGATCTTAATTAATAAAACACGATACATTGTTATTAGTACATTTAT
TAAGCGCTAGATTCTGTGCGTTGTTGATTTACAGACAATTGTTGTACGTATTTTAATAATTCATTAAATT
TATAATCTTTAGGGTGGTATGTTAGAGCGAAAATCAAATGATTTTCAGCGTCTTTATATCTGAATTTAAA
TATTAAATCCTCAATAGATTTGTAAAATAGGTTTCGATTAGTTTCAAACAAGGGTTGTTTTTCCGAACCG
ATGGCTGGACTATCTAATGGATTTTCGCTCAACGCCACAAAACTTGCCAAATCTTGTAGCAGCAATCTAG
CTTTGTCGATATTCGTTTGTGTTTTGTTTTGTAATAAAGGTTCGACGTCGTTCAAAATATTATGCGCTTT
TGTATTTCTTTCATCACTGTCGTTAGTGTACAATTGACTCGACGTAAACACGTTAAATAACGCTTGGACA
TATTTAACATCGGGCGTGTTAGCTTTATTAGGCCGATTATCGTCGTCGTCCCAACCCTCGTCGTTAGAAG
TTGCTTCCGAAGACGATTTTGCCATAGCCACACGACGCCTATTAATTGTGTCGGCTAACACGTCCGCGAT
CAAATTTGTAGTTGAGCTTTTTGGGCCTCATGGGCCTTCCGCTCACTGCCCGCTTTCCAGTCGGGAAACC
TGTCGTGCCAGCTGCATTAACATGGTCATAGCTGTTTCCTTGCGTATTGGGCGCTCTCCGCTTCCTCGCT
CACTGACTCGCTGCGCTCGGTCGTTCGGGTAAAGCCTGGGGTGCCTAATGAGCAAAAGGCCAGCAAAAGG
CCAGGAACCGTAAAAAGGCCGCGTTGCTGGCGTTTTTCCATAGGCTCCGCCCCCCTGACGAGCATCACAA
AAATCGACGCTCAAGTCAGAGGTGGCGAAACCCGACAGGACTATAAAGATACCAGGCGTTTCCCCCTGGA
AGCTCCCTCGTGCGCTCTCCTGTTCCGACCCTGCCGCTTACCGGATACCTGTCCGCCTTTCTCCCTTCGG
GAAGCGTGGCGCTTTCTCATAGCTCACGCTGTAGGTATCTCAGTTCGGTGTAGGTCGTTCGCTCCAAGCT
GGGCTGTGTGCACGAACCCCCCGTTCAGCCCGACCGCTGCGCCTTATCCGGTAACTATCGTCTTGAGTCC
AACCCGGTAAGACACGACTTATCGCCACTGGCAGCAGCCACTGGTAACAGGATTAGCAGAGCGAGGTATG
TAGGCGGTGCTACAGAGTTCTTGAAGTGGTGGCCTAACTACGGCTACACTAGAAGAACAGTATTTGGTAT
CTGCGCTCTGCTGAAGCCAGTTACCTTCGGAAAAAGAGTTGGTAGCTCTTGATCCGGCAAACAAACCACC
GCTGGTAGCGGTGGTTTTTTTGTTTGCAAGCAGCAGATTACGCGCAGAAAAAAAGGATCTCAAGAAGATC
CTTTGATCTTTTCTACGGGGTCTGACGCTCAGTGGAACGAAAACTCACGTTAAGGGATTTTGGTCATGAG
ATTATCAAAAAGGATCTTCACCTAGATCCTTTTAAATTAAAAATGAAGTTTTAAATCAATCTAAAGTATA
TATGAGTAAACTTGGTCTGACAGTTACCAATGCTTAATCAGTGAGGCACCTATCTCAGCGATCTGTCTAT
TTCGTTCATCCATAGTTGCCTGACTCCCCGTCGTGTAGATAACTACGATACGGGAGGGCTTACCATCTGG
CCCCAGTGCTGCAATGATACCGCGAGAACCACGCTCACCGGCTCCAGATTTATCAGCAATAAACCAGCCA
GCCGGAAGGGCCGAGCGCAGAAGTGGTCCTGCAACTTTATCCGCCTCCATCCAGTCTATTAATTGTTGCC
GGGAAGCTAGAGTAAGTAGTTCGCCAGTTAATAGTTTGCGCAACGTTGTTGCCATTGCTACAGGCATCGT
GGTGTCACGCTCGTCGTTTGGTATGGCTTCATTCAGCTCCGGTTCCCAACGATCAAGGCGAGTTACATGA
TCCCCCATGTTGTGCAAAAAAGCGGTTAGCTCCTTCGGTCCTCCGATCGTTGTCAGAAGTAAGTTGGCCG
CAGTGTTATCACTCATGGTTATGGCAGCACTGCATAATTCTCTTACTGTCATGCCATCCGTAAGATGCTT
TTCTGTGACTGGTGAGTACTCAACCAAGTCATTCTGAGAATAGTGTATGCGGCGACCGAGTTGCTCTTGC
CCGGCGTCAATACGGGATAATACCGCGCCACATAGCAGAACTTTAAAAGTGCTCATCATTGGAAAACGTT
CTTCGGGGCGAAAACTCTCAAGGATCTTACCGCTGTTGAGATCCAGTTCGATGTAACCCACTCGTGCACC
CAACTGATCTTCAGCATCTTTTACTTTCACCAGCGTTTCTGGGTGAGCAAAAACAGGAAGGCAAAATGCC
GCAAAAAAGGGAATAAGGGCGACACGGAAATGTTGAATACTCATACTCTTCCTTTTTCAATATTATTGAA
GCATTTATCAGGGTTATTGTCTCATGAGCGGATACATATTTGAATGTATTTAGAAAAATAAACAAATAGG
GGTTCCGCGCACATTTCCCCGAAAAGTGCCAC
